LOCUS       Exported 10546 bp ds-DNA circular SYN 13-MAY-2021
DEFINITION  Lentiviral expression of GSK3A__ZNF564 fusion.
ACCESSION   .
VERSION     .
KEYWORDS    pHAGE-GSK3A__ZNF564
SOURCE      synthetic DNA construct
  ORGANISM  synthetic DNA construct
REFERENCE   1 (bases 1 to 10546)
  AUTHORS   Ng PK, Li J, Jeong KJ, Shao S, Chen H, Tsang YH, Sengupta S, Wang Z,
            Bhavana VH, Tran R, Soewito S, Minussi DC, Moreno D, Kong K,
            Dogruluk T, Lu H, Gao J, Tokheim C, Zhou DC, Johnson AM, Zeng J, Ip
            CKM, Ju Z, Wester M, Yu S, Li Y, Vellano CP, Schultz N, Karchin R,
            Ding L, Lu Y, Cheung LWT, Chen K, Shaw KR, Meric-Bernstam F, Scott
            KL, Yi S, Sahni N, Liang H, Mills GB
  TITLE     Systematic Functional Annotation of Somatic Mutations in Cancer.
  JOURNAL   Cancer Cell. 2018 Mar 12;33(3):450-462.e10. doi:
            10.1016/j.ccell.2018.01.021.
  PUBMED    29533785
REFERENCE   2 (bases 1 to 10546)
  AUTHORS   .
  TITLE     Direct Submission
  JOURNAL   Exported May 13, 2021 from SnapGene Server 1.1.58
            http://www.snapgene.com
FEATURES             Location/Qualifiers
     source          1..10546
                     /organism="synthetic DNA construct"
                     /mol_type="other DNA"
     LTR             1..634
                     /label=3' LTR
                     /note="3' long terminal repeat (LTR) from HIV-1"
     misc_feature    681..806
                     /label=HIV-1 Psi
                     /note="packaging signal of human immunodeficiency virus
                     type 1"
     misc_feature    1303..1536
                     /label=RRE
                     /note="The Rev response element (RRE) of HIV-1 allows for
                     Rev-dependent mRNA export from the nucleus to the
                     cytoplasm."
     CDS             1721..1765
                     /codon_start=1
                     /product="antigenic peptide corresponding to amino acids
                     655 to 669 of the HIV envelope protein gp41 (Lutje Hulsik
                     et al., 2013)"
                     /label=gp41 peptide
                     /note="recognized by the 2H10 single-chain llama nanobody"
                     /translation="KNEQELLELDKWASL"
     misc_feature    2058..2175
                     /label=cPPT/CTS
                     /note="central polypurine tract and central termination
                     sequence of HIV-1"
     promoter        2223..3401
                     /label=EF-1-alpha promoter
                     /note="strong constitutive promoter for human elongation
                     factor EF-1-alpha"
     intron          2454..3392
                     /label=EF-1-alpha intron A
                     /note="intron upstream of the start codon of human
                     EF-1-alpha"
     primer_bind     3349..3369
                     /label=EF1a-F
                     /note="Human elongation factor-1a promoter, forward primer"
     protein_bind    3421..3445
                     /gene="mutant version of attB"
                     /label=attB1
                     /bound_moiety="BP Clonase(TM)"
                     /note="recombination site for the Gateway(R) BP reaction"
     protein_bind    complement(3916..3940)
                     /gene="mutant version of attB"
                     /label=attB2
                     /bound_moiety="BP Clonase(TM)"
                     /note="recombination site for the Gateway(R) BP reaction"
     protein_bind    complement(5606..5626)
                     /gene="mutant version of attB"
                     /label=attB4
                     /bound_moiety="BP Clonase(TM)"
                     /note="core recombination site for the Gateway(R) BP
                     reaction"
     CDS             5680..5721
                     /codon_start=1
                     /product="epitope tag from simian virus 5"
                     /label=V5 tag
                     /translation="GKPIPNPLLGLDST"
     misc_feature    5742..6309
                     /label=IRES
                     /note="internal ribosome entry site (IRES) of the
                     encephalomyocarditis virus (EMCV)"
     misc_feature    5759..6311
                     /label=IRES
                     /note="internal ribosome entry site (IRES) of the
                     encephalomyocarditis virus (EMCV)"
     primer_bind     complement(5903..5920)
                     /label=IRES reverse
                     /note="IRES internal ribosome entry site, reverse primer.
                     Also called pCDH-rev"
     primer_bind     6130..6149
                     /label=IRES-F
                     /note="IRES internal ribosome entry site, forward primer"
     CDS             6323..6922
                     /codon_start=1
                     /gene="pac from Streptomyces alboniger"
                     /product="puromycin N-acetyltransferase"
                     /label=PuroR
                     /note="confers resistance to puromycin"
                     /translation="MTEYKPTVRLATRDDVPRAVRTLAAAFADYPATRHTVDPDRHIER
                     VTELQELFLTRVGLDIGKVWVADDGAAVAVWTTPESVEAGAVFAEIGPRMAELSGSRLA
                     AQQQMEGLLAPHRPKEPAWFLATVGVSPDHQGKGLGSAVVLPGVEAAERAGVPAFLETS
                     APRNLPFYERLGFTVTADVEVPEGPRTWCMTRKPGA"
     primer_bind     complement(6323..6342)
                     /label=Puro-R
                     /note="Puromycin resistance gene, reverse primer. Also
                     called puro-variant-R"
     primer_bind     6819..6839
                     /label=Puro-F
                     /note="Puromycin resistance gene, forward primer"
     misc_feature    6936..7524
                     /label=WPRE
                     /note="woodchuck hepatitis virus posttranscriptional
                     regulatory element"
     primer_bind     complement(6989..7009)
                     /label=WPRE-R
                     /note="WPRE, reverse primer"
     CDS             complement(7407..7418)
                     /codon_start=1
                     /product="Factor Xa recognition and cleavage site"
                     /label=Factor Xa site
                     /translation="IEGR"
     LTR             7599..7832
                     /label=3' LTR (Delta-U3)
                     /note="self-inactivating 3' long terminal repeat (LTR) from
                     HIV-1"
     primer_bind     complement(7951..7969)
                     /label=pBRforEco
                     /note="pBR322 vectors, upsteam of EcoRI site, forward
                     primer"
     promoter        8037..8141
                     /gene="bla"
                     /label=AmpR promoter
     CDS             8142..9002
                     /codon_start=1
                     /gene="bla"
                     /product="beta-lactamase"
                     /label=AmpR
                     /note="confers resistance to ampicillin, carbenicillin, and
                     related antibiotics"
                     /translation="MSIQHFRVALIPFFAAFCLPVFAHPETLVKVKDAEDQLGARVGYI
                     ELDLNSGKILESFRPEERFPMMSTFKVLLCGAVLSRVDAGQEQLGRRIHYSQNDLVEYS
                     PVTEKHLTDGMTVRELCSAAITMSDNTAANLLLTTIGGPKELTAFLHNMGDHVTRLDRW
                     EPELNEAIPNDERDTTMPVAMATTLRKLLTGELLTLASRQQLIDWMEADKVAGPLLRSA
                     LPAGWFIADKSGAGERGSRGIIAALGPDGKPSRIVVIYTTGSQATMDERNRQIAEIGAS
                     LIKHW"
     primer_bind     complement(8360..8379)
                     /label=Amp-R
                     /note="Ampicillin resistance gene, reverse primer"
     rep_origin      9173..9761
                     /direction=RIGHT
                     /label=ori
                     /note="high-copy-number ColE1/pMB1/pBR322/pUC origin of
                     replication"
     primer_bind     9662..9681
                     /label=pBR322ori-F
                     /note="pBR322 origin, forward primer"
     primer_bind     9915..9932
                     /label=L4440
                     /note="L4440 vector, forward primer"
     primer_bind     10024..10043
                     /label=SV40pro-F
                     /note="SV40 promoter/origin, forward primer"
     protein_bind    10172..10193
                     /label=CAP binding site
                     /bound_moiety="E. coli catabolite activator protein"
                     /note="CAP binding activates transcription in the presence
                     of cAMP."
     promoter        10208..10238
                     /label=lac promoter
                     /note="promoter for the E. coli lac operon"
     protein_bind    10246..10262
                     /label=lac operator
                     /bound_moiety="lac repressor encoded by lacI"
                     /note="The lac repressor binds to the lac operator to
                     inhibit transcription in E. coli. This inhibition can be
                     relieved by adding lactose or
                     isopropyl-beta-D-thiogalactopyranoside (IPTG)."
     primer_bind     10251..10273
                     /label=M13/pUC Reverse
                     /note="In lacZ gene"
     primer_bind     10270..10286
                     /label=M13 rev
                     /note="common sequencing primer, one of multiple similar
                     variants"
     primer_bind     10270..10286
                     /label=M13 Reverse
                     /note="In lacZ gene. Also called M13-rev"
     primer_bind     10336..10355
                     /label=EBV-rev
                     /note="SV40 polyA terminator, reverse primer"
ORIGIN
        1 tggaagggct aattcactcc caaagaagac aagatatcct tgatctgtgg atctaccaca
       61 cacaaggcta cttccctgat tagcagaact acacaccagg gccaggggtc agatatccac
      121 tgacctttgg atggtgctac aagctagtac cagttgagcc agataaggta gaagaggcca
      181 ataaaggaga gaacaccagc ttgttacacc ctgtgagcct gcatgggatg gatgacccgg
      241 agagagaagt gttagagtgg aggtttgaca gccgcctagc atttcatcac gtggcccgag
      301 agctgcatcc ggagtacttc aagaactgct gatatcgagc ttgctacaag ggactttccg
      361 ctggggactt tccagggagg cgtggcctgg gcgggactgg ggagtggcga gccctcagat
      421 cctgcatata agcagctgct ttttgcctgt actgggtctc tctggttaga ccagatctga
      481 gcctgggagc tctctggcta actagggaac ccactgctta agcctcaata aagcttgcct
      541 tgagtgcttc aagtagtgtg tgcccgtctg ttgtgtgact ctggtaacta gagatccctc
      601 agaccctttt agtcagtgtg gaaaatctct agcagtggcg cccgaacagg gacttgaaag
      661 cgaaagggaa accagaggag ctctctcgac gcaggactcg gcttgctgaa gcgcgcacgg
      721 caagaggcga ggggcggcga ctggtgagta cgccaaaaat tttgactagc ggaggctaga
      781 aggagagaga tgggtgcgag agcgtcagta ttaagcgggg gagaattaga tcgcgatggg
      841 aaaaaattcg gttaaggcca gggggaaaga aaaaatataa attaaaacat atagtatggg
      901 caagcaggga gctagaacga ttcgcagtta atcctggcct gttagaaaca tcagaaggct
      961 gtagacaaat actgggacag ctacaaccat cccttcagac aggatcagaa gaacttagat
     1021 cattatataa tacagtagca accctctatt gtgtgcatca aaggatagag ataaaagaca
     1081 ccaaggaagc tttagacaag atagaggaag agcaaaacaa aagtaagacc accgcacagc
     1141 aagcggccgg ccgctgatct tcagacctgg aggaggagat atgagggaca attggagaag
     1201 tgaattatat aaatataaag tagtaaaaat tgaaccatta ggagtagcac ccaccaaggc
     1261 aaagagaaga gtggtgcaga gagaaaaaag agcagtggga ataggagctt tgttccttgg
     1321 gttcttggga gcagcaggaa gcactatggg cgcagcgtca atgacgctga cggtacaggc
     1381 cagacaatta ttgtctggta tagtgcagca gcagaacaat ttgctgaggg ctattgaggc
     1441 gcaacagcat ctgttgcaac tcacagtctg gggcatcaag cagctccagg caagaatcct
     1501 ggctgtggaa agatacctaa aggatcaaca gctcctgggg atttggggtt gctctggaaa
     1561 actcatttgc accactgctg tgccttggaa tgctagttgg agtaataaat ctctggaaca
     1621 gatttggaat cacacgacct ggatggagtg ggacagagaa attaacaatt acacaagctt
     1681 aatacactcc ttaattgaag aatcgcaaaa ccagcaagaa aagaatgaac aagaattatt
     1741 ggaattagat aaatgggcaa gtttgtggaa ttggtttaac ataacaaatt ggctgtggta
     1801 tataaaatta ttcataatga tagtaggagg cttggtaggt ttaagaatag tttttgctgt
     1861 actttctata gtgaatagag ttaggcaggg atattcacca ttatcgtttc agacccacct
     1921 cccaaccccg aggggacccg acaggcccga aggaatagaa gaagaaggtg gagagagaga
     1981 cagagacaga tccattcgat tagtgaacgg atctcgacgg tatcgccgaa ttcacaaatg
     2041 gcagtattca tccacaattt taaaagaaaa ggggggattg gggggtacag tgcaggggaa
     2101 agaatagtag acataatagc aacagacata caaactaaag aattacaaaa acaaattaca
     2161 aaaattcaaa attttcgggt ttattacagg gacagcagag atccagtttg gactagtcgt
     2221 gaggctccgg tgcccgtcag tgggcagagc gcacatcgcc cacagtcccc gagaagttgg
     2281 ggggaggggt cggcaattga accggtgcct agagaaggtg gcgcggggta aactgggaaa
     2341 gtgatgtcgt gtactggctc cgcctttttc ccgagggtgg gggagaaccg tatataagtg
     2401 cagtagtcgc cgtgaacgtt ctttttcgca acgggtttgc cgccagaaca caggtaagtg
     2461 ccgtgtgtgg ttcccgcggg cctggcctct ttacgggtta tggcccttgc gtgccttgaa
     2521 ttacttccac ctggctgcag tacgtgattc ttgatcccga gcttcgggtt ggaagtgggt
     2581 gggagagttc gaggccttgc gcttaaggag ccccttcgcc tcgtgcttga gttgaggcct
     2641 ggcctgggcg ctggggccgc cgcgtgcgaa tctggtggca ccttcgcgcc tgtctcgctg
     2701 ctttcgataa gtctctagcc atttaaaatt tttgatgacc tgctgcgacg ctttttttct
     2761 ggcaagatag tcttgtaaat gcgggccaag atctgcacac tggtatttcg gtttttgggg
     2821 ccgcgggcgg cgacggggcc cgtgcgtccc agcgcacatg ttcggcgagg cggggcctgc
     2881 gagcgcggcc accgagaatc ggacgggggt agtctcaagc tggccggcct gctctggtgc
     2941 ctggcctcgc gccgccgtgt atcgccccgc cctgggcggc aaggctggcc cggtcggcac
     3001 cagttgcgtg agcggaaaga tggccgcttc ccggccctgc tgcagggagc tcaaaatgga
     3061 ggacgcggcg ctcgggagag cgggcgggtg agtcacccac acaaaggaaa agggcctttc
     3121 cgtcctcagc cgtcgcttca tgtgactcca cggagtaccg ggcgccgtcc aggcacctcg
     3181 attagttctc gagcttttgg agtacgtcgt ctttaggttg gggggagggg ttttatgcga
     3241 tggagtttcc ccacactgag tgggtggaga ctgaagttag gccagcttgg cacttgatgt
     3301 aattctcctt ggaatttgcc ctttttgagt ttggatcttg gttcattctc aagcctcaga
     3361 cagtggttca aagttttttt cttccatttc aggtgtcgtg aagcggccct gcagatatca
     3421 acaagtttgt acaaaaaagt tggcatgagc ggcggcgggc cttcgggagg cggccctggg
     3481 ggctcgggca gggcgcggac tagctcgttc gcggagcccg gcggcggagg cggaggaggc
     3541 ggcggcggcc ccggaggctc ggcctccggc ccaggcggca ccggcggcgg aaaggcatct
     3601 gtcggggcca tgggtggggg cgtcggggcc tcgagctccg ggggtggacc cggcggcagc
     3661 ggcggaggag gcagcggagg ccccggcgca ggcactagct tcccgccgcc cggggtgaag
     3721 ctgggccgtg acagcgggaa ggtgaccaca gtcgtagcca ctctaggcca aggcccagag
     3781 cgctcccaag aagtggctta cacggacatc aaagtgattg gcaatggctc atttggggtc
     3841 gtgtaccagg cacggctggc agagaccagg gaactagtcg ccatcaagaa ggttctccag
     3901 gacaagaggt tcaagtccca gctttcttgt acaaagtggt tcgactcagt ggcctctgag
     3961 gatgtggctg tgaacttcac acttgaggag tgggctttgc tggatccttc ccagaagaaa
     4021 ctctacagag atgtgatgcg ggaaaccttt agaaacctgg cctgtgtagg aaaaaaatgg
     4081 gaagaccaga gcattgaaga ttggtacaaa aatcagggga gaattttaag aaatcatatg
     4141 gaagagggac tcagtgaaag taaagaatat gatcaatgtg gagaagcctt cagtcagatt
     4201 ctcaatctta atctgaacaa gaaaattcct actatagtaa gaccatgtga atgtagtttg
     4261 tgtgggaaag tcttcatgca tcattcatcc cttagtaggc acatcagatc tcaccttgga
     4321 cacaaaccat atgactatca ggaatatgga gagaaaccat ataaatgtaa gcagtgtggg
     4381 aaagccttca gttcttgtca atcctttcga agacatgaaa gaactcacac tggtgagaaa
     4441 ccctatgcat gtccggaatg tgggaaagcc ttcatttctc tcccaagtgt tcgaagacac
     4501 atgattaagc acactggaga tggaccatat aaatgtcagg aatgtgggaa agcctttgat
     4561 cgcccaagtt tatttcagat acatgaaaga actcacactg gagagaaacc ctatgaatgt
     4621 caggaatgtg caaaagcttt catttctctt ccaagttttc aaagacacat gattaggcac
     4681 actggagatg gaccttataa atgtcaggaa tgtggaaaag cctttgaccg ccccagttta
     4741 tttcgaatac atgaaagaac tcatactgga gagaaacccc atgaatgtaa acagtgtggg
     4801 aaggccttca tttctttcac aaattttcaa agtcatatga ttaggcacac tggggatgga
     4861 ccttataaat gtaaagtatg tgggagagcc tttatttttc ccagttatgt tcgaaagcat
     4921 gaaagaactc atactgggga gaaaccctat gaatgtaata aatgtggtaa aaccttcagt
     4981 tcttccagta atgttcgaac acatgaaagg actcacactg gagagaagcc ctatgaatgt
     5041 aaggaatgcg ggaaagcctt catttctctc ccaagtgtcc gaagacacat gataaagcac
     5101 actggagatg gaccttataa atgtcaggta tgtggtagag cctttgactg tcccagttca
     5161 tttcaaatac acgaaagaac tcacactgga gagaaaccct atgaatgtca ggtatgtggg
     5221 aaagccttca tttctcttaa aaggattaga aaacatatga tactgcacac tggagatgga
     5281 ccttataaat gtcaggtatg tggtaaagcc tttgactgtc ctagttctgt ccgaacacat
     5341 gaaagaactc atactggaga aaaaccctat gaatgtaaag aatgtgggaa agcattcaat
     5401 tatgccagtt ccattagaat acatgaaaga actcataccg gagaaaaacc ctatgaatgt
     5461 aagcaatgtg gaaaaacgtt cagttattcc agttcctttc aaagacatga aagagctcat
     5521 aatggagata aaccttacgt aaagaatgtg ggaaagcttt catttatcac acaaccttcg
     5581 aatacctgtg aaaatgaata gcacccaact tttctataca aagtggttga tatccagcac
     5641 agtggcggcc gctcgagtct agagggcccg cggttcgaag gtaagcctat ccctaaccct
     5701 ctcctcggtc tcgattctac gcgtaccggt tagtaatgag atccctcccc cccccctaac
     5761 gttactggcc gaagccgctt ggaataaggc cggtgtgcgt ttgtctatat gttattttcc
     5821 accatattgc cgtcttttgg caatgtgagg gcccggaaac ctggccctgt cttcttgacg
     5881 agcattccta ggggtctttc ccctctcgcc aaaggaatgc aaggtctgtt gaatgtcgtg
     5941 aaggaagcag ttcctctgga agcttcttga agacaaacaa cgtctgtagc gaccctttgc
     6001 aggcagcgga accccccacc tggcgacagg tgcctctgcg gccaaaagcc acgtgtataa
     6061 gatacacctg caaaggcggc acaaccccag tgccacgttg tgagttggat agttgtggaa
     6121 agagtcaaat ggctctcctc aagcgtattc aacaaggggc tgaaggatgc ccagaaggta
     6181 ccccattgta tgggatctga tctggggcct cggtgcacat gctttacatg tgtttagtcg
     6241 aggttaaaaa aacgtctagg ccccccgaac cacggggacg tggttttcct ttgaaaaaca
     6301 cgatgataat atggccacac atatgaccga gtacaagccc acggtgcgcc tcgccacccg
     6361 cgacgacgtc cccagggccg tacgcaccct cgccgccgcg ttcgccgact accccgccac
     6421 gcgccacacc gtcgatccgg accgccacat cgagcgggtc accgagctgc aagaactctt
     6481 cctcacgcgc gtcgggctcg acatcggcaa ggtgtgggtc gcggacgacg gcgccgcggt
     6541 ggcggtctgg accacgccgg agagcgtcga agcgggggcg gtgttcgccg agatcggccc
     6601 gcgcatggcc gagttgagcg gttcccggct ggccgcgcag caacagatgg aaggcctcct
     6661 ggcgccgcac cggcccaagg agcccgcgtg gttcctggcc accgtcggcg tctcgcccga
     6721 ccaccagggc aagggtctgg gcagcgccgt cgtgctcccc ggagtggagg cggccgagcg
     6781 cgccggggtg cccgccttcc tggagacctc cgcgccccgc aacctcccct tctacgagcg
     6841 gctcggcttc accgtcaccg ccgacgtcga ggtgcccgaa ggaccgcgca cctggtgcat
     6901 gacccgcaag cccggtgcct aaatcgatag atcctaatca acctctggat tacaaaattt
     6961 gtgaaagatt gactggtatt cttaactatg ttgctccttt tacgctatgt ggatacgctg
     7021 ctttaatgcc tttgtatcat gctattgctt cccgtatggc tttcattttc tcctccttgt
     7081 ataaatcctg gttgctgtct ctttatgagg agttgtggcc cgttgtcagg caacgtggcg
     7141 tggtgtgcac tgtgtttgct gacgcaaccc ccactggttg gggcattgcc accacctgtc
     7201 agctcctttc cgggactttc gctttccccc tccctattgc cacggcggaa ctcatcgccg
     7261 cctgccttgc ccgctgctgg acaggggctc ggctgttggg cactgacaat tccgtggtgt
     7321 tgtcggggaa atcatcgtcc tttccttggc tgctcgcctg tgttgccacc tggattctgc
     7381 gcgggacgtc cttctgctac gtcccttcgg ccctcaatcc agcggacctt ccttcccgcg
     7441 gcctgctgcc ggctctgcgg cctcttccgc gtcttcgcct tcgccctcag acgagtcgga
     7501 tctccctttg ggccgcctcc ccgcctgaga tcctttaaga ccaatgactt acaaggcagc
     7561 tgtagatctt agccactttt taaaagaaaa ggggggactg gaagggctaa ttcactccca
     7621 acgaagacaa gatctgcttt ttgcttgtac tgggtctctc tggttagacc agatctgagc
     7681 ctgggagctc tctggctaac tagggaaccc actgcttaag cctcaataaa gcttgccttg
     7741 agtgcttcaa gtagtgtgtg cccgtctgtt gtgtgactct ggtaactaga gatccctcag
     7801 acccttttag tcagtgtgga aaatctctag cagtagtagt tcatgtcatc ttattattca
     7861 gtatttataa cttgcaaaga aatgaatatc agagagtgag aggcccgggt taattaagga
     7921 aagggctaga tcattcttga agacgaaagg gcctcgtgat acgcctattt ttataggtta
     7981 atgtcatgat aataatggtt tcttagacgt caggtggcac ttttcgggga aatgtgcgcg
     8041 gaacccctat ttgtttattt ttctaaatac attcaaatat gtatccgctc atgagacaat
     8101 aaccctgata aatgcttcaa taatattgaa aaaggaagag tatgagtatt caacatttcc
     8161 gtgtcgccct tattcccttt tttgcggcat tttgccttcc tgtttttgct cacccagaaa
     8221 cgctggtgaa agtaaaagat gctgaagatc agttgggtgc acgagtgggt tacatcgaac
     8281 tggatctcaa cagcggtaag atccttgaga gttttcgccc cgaagaacgt tttccaatga
     8341 tgagcacttt taaagttctg ctatgtggcg cggtattatc ccgtgttgac gccgggcaag
     8401 agcaactcgg tcgccgcata cactattctc agaatgactt ggttgagtac tcaccagtca
     8461 cagaaaagca tcttacggat ggcatgacag taagagaatt atgcagtgct gccataacca
     8521 tgagtgataa cactgcggcc aacttacttc tgacaacgat cggaggaccg aaggagctaa
     8581 ccgctttttt gcacaacatg ggggatcatg taactcgcct tgatcgttgg gaaccggagc
     8641 tgaatgaagc cataccaaac gacgagcgtg acaccacgat gcctgtagca atggcaacaa
     8701 cgttgcgcaa actattaact ggcgaactac ttactctagc ttcccggcaa caattaatag
     8761 actggatgga ggcggataaa gttgcaggac cacttctgcg ctcggccctt ccggctggct
     8821 ggtttattgc tgataaatct ggagccggtg agcgtgggtc tcgcggtatc attgcagcac
     8881 tggggccaga tggtaagccc tcccgtatcg tagttatcta cacgacgggg agtcaggcaa
     8941 ctatggatga acgaaataga cagatcgctg agataggtgc ctcactgatt aagcattggt
     9001 aactgtcaga ccaagtttac tcatatatac tttagattga tttaaaactt catttttaat
     9061 ttaaaaggat ctaggtgaag atcctttttg ataatctcat gaccaaaatc ccttaacgtg
     9121 agttttcgtt ccactgagcg tcagaccccg tagaaaagat caaaggatct tcttgagatc
     9181 ctttttttct gcgcgtaatc tgctgcttgc aaacaaaaaa accaccgcta ccagcggtgg
     9241 tttgtttgcc ggatcaagag ctaccaactc tttttccgaa ggtaactggc ttcagcagag
     9301 cgcagatacc aaatactgtt cttctagtgt agccgtagtt aggccaccac ttcaagaact
     9361 ctgtagcacc gcctacatac ctcgctctgc taatcctgtt accagtggct gctgccagtg
     9421 gcgataagtc gtgtcttacc gggttggact caagacgata gttaccggat aaggcgcagc
     9481 ggtcgggctg aacggggggt tcgtgcacac agcccagctt ggagcgaacg acctacaccg
     9541 aactgagata cctacagcgt gagctatgag aaagcgccac gcttcccgaa gggagaaagg
     9601 cggacaggta tccggtaagc ggcagggtcg gaacaggaga gcgcacgagg gagcttccag
     9661 ggggaaacgc ctggtatctt tatagtcctg tcgggtttcg ccacctctga cttgagcgtc
     9721 gatttttgtg atgctcgtca ggggggcgga gcctatggaa aaacgccagc aacgcggcct
     9781 ttttacggtt cctggccttt tgctggcctt ttgctcacat gttctttcct gcgttatccc
     9841 ctgattctgt ggataaccgt attaccgcct ttgagtgagc tgataccgct cgccgcagcc
     9901 gaacgaccga gcgcagcgag tcagtgagcg aggaagcgga agagcgccca atacgcaaac
     9961 cgcctctccc cgcgcgttgg ccgattcatt aatgcagcaa gctcatggct gactaatttt
    10021 ttttatttat gcagaggccg aggccgcctc ggcctctgag ctattccaga agtagtgagg
    10081 aggctttttt ggaggcctag gcttttgcaa aaagctcccc gtggcacgac aggtttcccg
    10141 actggaaagc gggcagtgag cgcaacgcaa ttaatgtgag ttagctcact cattaggcac
    10201 cccaggcttt acactttatg cttccggctc gtatgttgtg tggaattgtg agcggataac
    10261 aatttcacac aggaaacagc tatgacatga ttacgaattt cacaaataaa gcattttttt
    10321 cactgcattc tagttgtggt ttgtccaaac tcatcaatgt atcttatcat gtctggatca
    10381 actggataac tcaagctaac caaaatcatc ccaaacttcc caccccatac cctattacca
    10441 ctgccaatta cctgtggttt catttactct aaacctgtga ttcctctgaa ttattttcat
    10501 tttaaagaaa ttgtatttgt taaatatgta ctacaaactt agtagt
//
