[The description below was written by a language model from this plasmid's Addgene catalogue record and the feature table of its GenBank file.]
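Description:
pHAGE-GSK3A__ZNF564 is a 10,546 bp HIV-1-derived lentiviral expression plasmid built on the pHAGE backbone and carrying a human GSK3A–ZNF564 fusion open reading frame introduced by Gateway cloning. It is maintained in E. coli through a high-copy ColE1/pUC-type origin and a beta-lactamase (ampicillin resistance) gene. The catalogue lists the recombination-deficient Stbl3 strain, a common choice for repeat-containing lentiviral plasmids. The viral portion comprises an upstream full-length HIV-1 LTR (labelled "3' LTR" by the automated annotation although it sits in the 5' position), the Psi packaging signal, the Rev response element for Rev-dependent nuclear export of the genomic RNA, the cPPT/CTS element that aids nuclear import, and a downstream U3-deleted LTR that makes the integrated provirus self-inactivating.

Between these elements, the human EF-1-alpha promoter with its first intron drives a single bicistronic transcript. The insert region begins at an attB1 site and is followed by a V5 epitope tag, an EMCV IRES and the puromycin N-acetyltransferase gene, so transduced mammalian cells can be selected with puromycin from the same mRNA that encodes the fusion. A WPRE downstream enhances transcript stability and expression. The fusion coding sequence itself is not annotated in the feature table. attB-like sites are called at two positions downstream of attB1 (an attB2 and an attB4 core), so the exact insert boundaries, and whether the V5 tag is read in frame with the fusion, cannot be determined from the record. The stated purpose is lentiviral expression of the GSK3A__ZNF564 fusion, and the associated publication concerns systematic functional annotation of somatic alterations in cancer.
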