Addgene plasmid #116820: pHAGE-GSK3A__ZNF564
Purpose: Lentiviral expression of GSK3A__ZNF564 fusion
Depositing lab: Gordon Mills & Kenneth Scott. Depositing organization: Baylor College of Medicine. Publication: Systematic Functional Annotation of Somatic Mutations in Cancer. Ng PK, Li J, Jeong KJ, Shao S, Chen H, Tsang YH, Sengupta S, Wang Z, Bhavana VH, Tran R, Soewito S, Minussi DC, Moreno D, Kong K, Dogruluk T, Lu H, Gao J, Tokheim C, Zhou DC, Johnson AM, Zeng J, Ip CKM, Ju Z, Wester M, Yu S, Li Y, Vellano CP, Schultz N, Karchin R, Ding L, Lu Y, Cheung LWT, Chen K, Shaw KR, Meric-Bernstam F, Scott KL, Yi S, Sahni N, Liang H, Mills GB. Cancer Cell. 2018 Mar 12;33(3):450-462.e10. doi: 10.1016/j.ccell.2018.01.021. PubMed 29533785.
Backbone
  Vector backbone: pHAGE
  Vector type: Lentiviral
Growth in bacteria
  Bacterial resistance: Ampicillin, 100 μg/mL
  Growth temperature: 37°C
  Growth strain: Stbl3
  Copy number: High Copy
Gene/Insert
  Gene/Insert name: GSK3A__ZNF564
  Species: H. sapiens (human)
  Cloning method: Gateway Cloning
Terms and licenses: Academic/Nonprofit Terms; Industry Terms: Not Available to Industry
How to cite: pHAGE-GSK3A__ZNF564 was a gift from Gordon Mills & Kenneth Scott (Addgene plasmid # 116820 ; http://n2t.net/addgene:116820 ; RRID:Addgene_116820)
