>Addgene plasmid #116820 | pHAGE-GSK3A__ZNF564 | depositor partial sequence | sequence record 219696 | insert
ATGAGCGGCGGCGGGCCTTCGGGAGGCGGCCCTGGGGGCTCGGGCAGGGCGCGGACTAGCTCGTTCGCGG
AGCCCGGCGGCGGAGGCGGAGGAGGCGGCGGCGGCCCCGGAGGCTCGGCCTCCGGCCCAGGCGGCACCGG
CGGCGGAAAGGCATCTGTCGGGGCCATGGGTGGGGGCGTCGGGGCCTCGAGCTCCGGGGGTGGACCCGGC
GGCAGCGGCGGAGGAGGCAGCGGAGGCCCCGGCGCAGGCACTAGCTTCCCGCCGCCCGGGGTGAAGCTGG
GCCGTGACAGCGGGAAGGTGACCACAGTCGTAGCCACTCTAGGCCAAGGCCCAGAGCGCTCCCAAGAAGT
GGCTTACACGGACATCAAAGTGATTGGCAATGGCTCATTTGGGGTCGTGTACCAGGCACGGCTGGCAGAG
ACCAGGGAACTAGTCGCCATCAAGAAGGTTCTCCAGGACAAGAGGTTCAAGTCCCAGCTTTCTTGTACAA
AGTGGTTCGACTCAGTGGCCTCTGAGGATGTGGCTGTGAACTTCACACTTGAGGAGTGGGCTTTGCTGGA
TCCTTCCCAGAAGAAACTCTACAGAGATGTGATGCGGGAAACCTTTAGAAACCTGGCCTGTGTAGGAAAA
AAATGGGAAGACCAGAGCATTGAAGATTGGTACAAAAATCAGGGGAGAATTTTAAGAAATCATATGGAAG
AGGGACTCAGTGAAAGTAAAGAATATGATCAATGTGGAGAAGCCTTCAGTCAGATTCTCAATCTTAATCT
GAACAAGAAAATTCCTACTATAGTAAGACCATGTGAATGTAGTTTGTGTGGGAAAGTCTTCATGCATCAT
TCATCCCTTAGTAGGCACATCAGATCTCACCTTGGACACAAACCATATGACTATCAGGAATATGGAGAGA
AACCATATAAATGTAAGCAGTGTGGGAAAGCCTTCAGTTCTTGTCAATCCTTTCGAAGACATGAAAGAAC
TCACACTGGTGAGAAACCCTATGCATGTCCGGAATGTGGGAAAGCCTTCATTTCTCTCCCAAGTGTTCGA
AGACACATGATTAAGCACACTGGAGATGGACCATATAAATGTCAGGAATGTGGGAAAGCCTTTGATCGCC
CAAGTTTATTTCAGATACATGAAAGAACTCACACTGGAGAGAAACCCTATGAATGTCAGGAATGTGCAAA
AGCTTTCATTTCTCTTCCAAGTTTTCAAAGACACATGATTAGGCACACTGGAGATGGACCTTATAAATGT
CAGGAATGTGGAAAAGCCTTTGACCGCCCCAGTTTATTTCGAATACATGAAAGAACTCATACTGGAGAGA
AACCCCATGAATGTAAACAGTGTGGGAAGGCCTTCATTTCTTTCACAAATTTTCAAAGTCATATGATTAG
GCACACTGGGGATGGACCTTATAAATGTAAAGTATGTGGGAGAGCCTTTATTTTTCCCAGTTATGTTCGA
AAGCATGAAAGAACTCATACTGGGGAGAAACCCTATGAATGTAATAAATGTGGTAAAACCTTCAGTTCTT
CCAGTAATGTTCGAACACATGAAAGGACTCACACTGGAGAGAAGCCCTATGAATGTAAGGAATGCGGGAA
AGCCTTCATTTCTCTCCCAAGTGTCCGAAGACACATGATAAAGCACACTGGAGATGGACCTTATAAATGT
CAGGTATGTGGTAGAGCCTTTGACTGTCCCAGTTCATTTCAAATACACGAAAGAACTCACACTGGAGAGA
AACCCTATGAATGTCAGGTATGTGGGAAAGCCTTCATTTCTCTTAAAAGGATTAGAAAACATATGATACT
GCACACTGGAGATGGACCTTATAAATGTCAGGTATGTGGTAAAGCCTTTGACTGTCCTAGTTCTGTCCGA
ACACATGAAAGAACTCATACTGGAGAAAAACCCTATGAATGTAAAGAATGTGGGAAAGCATTCAATTATG
CCAGTTCCATTAGAATACATGAAAGAACTCATACCGGAGAAAAACCCTATGAATGTAAGCAATGTGGAAA
AACGTTCAGTTATTCCAGTTCCTTTCAAAGACATGAAAGAGCTCATAATGGAGATAAACCTTACGTAAAG
AATGTGGGAAAGCTTTCATTTATCACACAACCTTCGAATACCTGTGAAAATGAATAG
